>Addgene plasmid #235989 | iSM_PPL2-IP | addgene full sequence | sequence record 469267 | Addgene NGS Result
GGCTCCGGTGCCCGTCAGTGGGCAGAGCGCACATCGCCCACAGTCCCCGAGAAGTTGGGGGGAGGGGTCG
GCAATTGAACCGGTGCCTAGAGAAGGTGGCGCGGGGTAAACTGGGAAAGTGATGTCGTGTACTGGCTCCG
CCTTTTTCCCGAGGGTGGGGGAGAACCGTATATAAGTGCACTAGTCGCCGTGAACGTTCTTTTTCGCAAC
GGGTTTGCCGCCAGAACACAGGTAAGTGCCGTGTGTGGTTCCCGCGGGCCTGGCCTCTTTACGGGTTATG
GCCCTTGCGTGCCTTGAATTACTTCCACCTGGCTGCAGTACGTGATTCTTGATCCCGAGCTTCGGGTTGG
AAGTGGGTGGGAGAGTTCGTGGCCTTGCGCTTAAGGAGCCCCTTCGCCTCGTGCTTGAGTTGTGGCCTGG
CCTGGGCGCTGGGGCCGCCGCGTGCGAATCTGGTGGCACCTTCGCGCCTGTCTCGCTGCTTTCGATAAGT
CTCTAGCCATTTAAAATTTTTGATGACCTGCTGCGACGCTTTTTTTCTGGCAAGATAGTCTTGTAAATGC
GGGCCAAGATCAGCACACTGGTATTTCGGTTTTTGGGGCCGCGGGCGGCGACGGGGCCCGTGCGTCCCAG
CGCACATGTTCGGCGAGGCGGGGCCTGCGAGCGCGGCCACCGAGAATCGGACGGGGGTAGTCTCAAGCTG
CCCGGCCTGCTCTGGTGCCTGGCCTCGCGCCGCCGTGTATCGCCCCGCCCTGGGCGGCAAGGCTGGCCCG
GTCGGCACCAGTTGCGTGAGCGGAAAGATGGCCGCTTCCCGGCCCTGCTGCAGGGAGCACAAAATGGAGG
ACGCGGCGCTCGGGAGAGCGGGCGGGTGAGTCACCCACACAAAGGAAAAGGGCCTTTCCGTCCTCAGCCG
TCGCTTCATGTGACTCCACGGAGTACCGGGCGCCGTCCAGGCACCTCGATTAGTTCTCCAGCTTTTGGAG
TACGTCGTCTTTAGGTTGGGGGGAGGGGTTTTATGCGATGGAGTTTCCCCACACTGAGTGGGTGGAGACT
GAAGTTAGGCCAGCTTGGCACTTGATGTAATTCTCCTTGGAATTTGCCCTTTTTGAGTTTGGATCTTGGT
TCATTCTCAAGCCTCAGACAGTGGTTCAAAGTTTTTTTCTTCCATTTCAGGTGTCGTGAAAACTACCCCT
AAAAGCCAAAAGATCTTTGTCGATCCTACCATCCACTCGACACACCCGCCAGCGGCCGCATGGACAAGAA
GTACAGCATCGGCCTGGACATCGGCACCAACTCTGTGGGCTGGGCCGTGATCACCGACGAGTACAAGGTG
CCCAGCAAGAAATTCAAGGTGCTGGGCAACACCGACCGGCACAGCATCAAGAAGAACCTGATCGGAGCCC
TGCTGTTCGACAGCGGCGAAACAGCCGAGGCCACCCGGCTGAAGAGAACCGCCAGAAGAAGATACACCAG
ACGGAAGAACCGGATCTGCTATCTGCAAGAGATCTTCAGCAACGAGATGGCCAAGGTGGACGACAGCTTC
TTCCACAGACTGGAAGAGTCCTTCCTGGTGGAAGAGGATAAGAAGCACGAGCGGCACCCCATCTTCGGCA
ACATCGTGGACGAGGTGGCCTACCACGAGAAGTACCCCACCATCTACCACCTGAGAAAGAAACTGGTGGA
CAGCACCGACAAGGCCGACCTGCGGCTGATCTATCTGGCCCTGGCCCACATGATCAAGTTCCGGGGCCAC
TTCCTGATCGAGGGCGACCTGAACCCCGACAACAGCGACGTGGACAAGCTGTTCATCCAGCTGGTGCAGA
CCTACAACCAGCTGTTCGAGGAAAACCCCATCAACGCCAGCGGCGTGGACGCCAAGGCCATCCTGTCTGC
CAGACTGAGCAAGAGCAGAAAGCTGGAAAATCTGATCGCCCAGCTGCCCGGCGAGAAGAAGAATGGCCTG
TTCGGAAACCTGATTGCCCTGAGCCTGGGCCTGACCCCCAACTTCAAGAGCAACTTCGACCTGGCCGAGG
ATGCCAAACTGCAGCTGAGCAAGGACACCTACGACGACGACCTGGACAACCTGCTGGCCCAGATCGGCGA
CCAGTACGCCGACCTGTTTCTGGCCGCCAAGAACCTGTCCGACGCCATCCTGCTGAGCGACATCCTGAGA
GTGAACACCGAGATCACCAAGGCCCCCCTGAGCGCCTCTATGATCAAGAGATACGACGAGCACCACCAGG
ACCTGACCCTGCTGAAAGCTCTCGTGCGGCAGCAGCTGCCTGAGAAGTACAAAGAGATTTTCTTCGACCA
GAGCAAGAACGGCTACGCCGGCTACATTGACGGCGGAGCCAGCCAGGAAGAGTTCTACAAGTTCATCAAG
CCCATCCTGGAAAAGATGGACGGCACCGAGGAACTGCTCGTGAAGCTGAAGAGAGAGGACCTGCTGCGGA
AGCAGCGGACCTTCGACAACGGCAGCATCCCCCACCAGATCCACCTGGGAGAGCTGCACGCCATTCTGCG
GCGGCAGGAAGATTTTTACCCATTCCTGAAGGACAACCGGGAAAAGATCGAGAAGATCCTGACCTTCCGC
ATCCCCTACTACGTGGGCCCTCTGGCCAGGGGAAACAGCAGATTCGCCTGGATGACCAGAAAGAGCGAGG
AAACCATCACCCCCTGGAACTTCGAGGAAGTGGTGGACAAGGGCGCTTCCGCCCAGAGCTTCATCGAGCG
GATGACCAACTTCGATAAGAACCTGCCCAACGAGAAGGTGCTGCCCAAGCACAGCCTGCTGTACGAGTAC
TTCACCGTGTATAACGAGCTGACCAAAGTGAAATACGTGACCGAGGGAATGAGAAAGCCCGCCTTCCTGA
GCGGCGAGCAGAAAAAGGCCATCGTGGACCTGCTGTTCAAGACCAACCGGAAAGTGACCGTGAAGCAGCT
GAAAGAGGACTACTTCAAGAAAATCGAGTGCTTCGACTCCGTGGAAATCTCCGGCGTGGAAGATCGGTTC
AACGCCTCCCTGGGCACATACCACGATCTGCTGAAAATTATCAAGGACAAGGACTTCCTGGACAATGAGG
AAAACGAGGACATTCTGGAAGATATCGTGCTGACCCTGACACTGTTTGAGGACAGAGAGATGATCGAGGA
ACGGCTGAAAACCTATGCCCACCTGTTCGACGACAAAGTGATGAAGCAGCTGAAGCGGCGGAGATACACC
GGCTGGGGCAGGCTGAGCCGGAAGCTGATCAACGGCATCCGGGACAAGCAGTCCGGCAAGACAATCCTGG
ATTTCCTGAAGTCCGACGGCTTCGCCAACAGAAACTTCATGCAGCTGATCCACGACGACAGCCTGACCTT
TAAAGAGGACATCCAGAAAGCCCAGGTGTCCGGCCAGGGCGATAGCCTGCACGAGCACATTGCCAATCTG
GCCGGCAGCCCCGCCATTAAGAAGGGCATCCTGCAGACAGTGAAGGTGGTGGACGAGCTCGTGAAAGTGA
TGGGCCGGCACAAGCCCGAGAACATCGTGATCGAAATGGCCAGAGAGAACCAGACCACCCAGAAGGGACA
GAAGAACAGCCGCGAGAGAATGAAGCGGATCGAAGAGGGCATCAAAGAGCTGGGCAGCCAGATCCTGAAA
GAACACCCCGTGGAAAACACCCAGCTGCAGAACGAGAAGCTGTACCTGTACTACCTGCAGAATGGGCGGG
ATATGTACGTGGACCAGGAACTGGACATCAACCGGCTGTCCGACTACGATGTGGACCATATCGTGCCTCA
GAGCTTTCTGAAGGACGACTCCATCGACAACAAGGTGCTGACCAGAAGCGACAAGAACCGGGGCAAGAGC
GACAACGTGCCCTCCGAAGAGGTCGTGAAGAAGATGAAGAACTACTGGCGGCAGCTGCTGAACGCCAAGC
TGATTACCCAGAGAAAGTTCGACAATCTGACCAAGGCCGAGAGAGGCGGCCTGAGCGAACTGGATAAGGC
CGGCTTCATCAAGAGACAGCTGGTGGAAACCCGGCAGATCACAAAGCACGTGGCACAGATCCTGGACTCC
CGGATGAACACTAAGTACGACGAGAATGACAAGCTGATCCGGGAAGTGAAAGTGATCACCCTGAAGTCCA
AGCTGGTGTCCGATTTCCGGAAGGATTTCCAGTTTTACAAAGTGCGCGAGATCAACAACTACCACCACGC
CCACGACGCCTACCTAAACGCCGTCGTGGGAACCGCCCTGATCAAAAAGTACCCTAAGCTGGAAAGCGAG
TTCGTGTACGGCGACTACAAGGTGTACGACGTGCGGAAGATGATCGCCAAGAGCGAGCAGGAAATCGGCA
AGGCTACCGCCAAGTACTTCTTCTACAGCAACATCATGAACTTTTTCAAGACCGAGATTACCCTGGCCAA
CGGCGAGATCCGGAAGCGGCCTCTGATCGAGACAAACGGCGAAACCGGGGAGATCGTGTGGGATAAGGGC
CGGGATTTTGCCACCGTGCGGAAAGTGCTGAGCATGCCCCAAGTGAATATCGTGAAAAAGACCGAGATCC
AGACCGTGGGACAGAATGGAGGCCTGTTCGACGACAACCCCAAGAGCCCCCTGGAGGTGACCCCCAGCAA
ACTGGTGCCCCTGAAGAAAGAGCTGAACCCCAAGAAATACGGCGGCTACCAGAAGCCCACCACCGCCTAC
CCCGTGCTGGTGGTGGCCAAAGTGGAAAAGGGCAAGTCCAAGAAACTGAAGAGTGTGAAGCAGCTGATCC
CCATCAGCGTGATGAACAAGAAACAGTTCGAGCAGAACCCCGTGAAGTTCCTGCGGGACCGGGGCTACCA
GCAGGTGGGCAAGAACGACTTCATCAAGCTGCCCAAGTACACCCTGGTGGACATCGGCGACGGCATCAAG
CGGCTGTGGGCCAGCAGCAAGGAGATCCACAAGGGCAACCAGCTGGTGGTGAGCAAGAAGAGCCAGATCC
TGCTGTACCACGCCCACCACCTGGACAGCGACCTGAGCAACGACTACCTGCAGAACCACAACCAGCAGTT
CGACGTGCTGTTCAACGAGATCATCAGCTTCAGCAAAAAGTGCAAGCTGGGCAAGGAGCACATCCAGAAG
ATCGAGAACGTGTACAGCAACAAGAAGAACAGCGCCAGCATCGAGGAGCTGGCCGAGAGCTTTATCAAAC
TGCTCGGCTTCACCCAGCTGGGCGCCACCAGCCCCTTCAACTTCCTGGGCGTGAAGCTGAACCAGAAGCA
GTACAAGGGCAAGAAGGACTACATCCTGCCCTGCACCGAGGGCACCCTGATCAGACAGAGCATCACCGGA
CTGTACGAGACCAGAGTGGATCTGAGCAAGATCGGCGAGGATAGCGGCGGAAGCGGAGGCAGCAAGAGAA
CCGCCGATGGAAGCGAGTTCGAGTCTCCCAAGAAGAAGAGGAAAGTCGGAAGCGGATAAGCTGCCAAGCT
TCCGAGCTCTCGAATTCAAAGGAGGTACCCCCCCCCCCTAACGTTACTGGCCGAAGCCGCTTGGAATAAG
GCCGGTGTGCGTTTGTCTATATGTTATTTTCCACCATATTGCCGTCTTTTGGCAATGTGAGGGCCCGGAA
ACCTGGCCCTGTCTTCTTGACGAGCATTCCTAGGGGTCTTTCCCCTCTCGCCAAAGGAATGCAAGGTCTG
TTGAATGTCGTGAAGGAAGCAGTTCCTCTGGAAGCTTCTTGAAGACAAACAACGTCTGTAGCGACCCTTT
GCAGGCAGCGGAACCCCCCACCTGGCGACAGGTGCCTCTGCGGCCAAAAGCCACGTGTATAAGATACACC
TGCAAAGGCGGCACAACCCCAGTGCCACGTTGTGAGTTGGATAGTTGTGGAAAGAGTCAAATGGCTCTCC
TCAAGCGTATTCAACAAGGGGCTGAAGGATGCCCAGAAGGTACCCCATTGTATGGGATCTGATCTGGGGC
CTCGGTGCACATGCTTTACATGTGTTTAGTCGAGGTTAAAAAAACGTCTAGGCCCCCCGAACCACGGGGA
CGTGGTTTTCCTTTGAAAAACACGATGATAATATGGCCACAACCATGACCGAGTACAAGCCCACGGTGCG
CCTCGCCACCCGCGACGACGTCCCCAGGGCCGTACGCACCCTCGCCGCCGCGTTCGCCGACTACCCCGCC
ACGCGCCACACCGTCGATCCGGACCGCCACATCGAGCGGGTCACCGAGCTGCAAGAACTCTTCCTCACGC
GCGTCGGGCTCGACATCGGCAAGGTGTGGGTCGCGGACGACGGCGCCGCGGTGGCGGTCTGGACCACGCC
GGAGAGCGTCGAAGCGGGGGCGGTGTTCGCCGAGATCGGCCCGCGCATGGCCGAGTTGAGCGGTTCCCGG
CTGGCCGCGCAGCAACAGATGGAAGGCCTCCTGGCGCCGCACCGGCCCAAGGAGCCCGCGTGGTTCCTGG
CCACCGTCGGCGTCTCGCCCGACCACCAGGGCAAGGGTCTGGGCAGCGCCGTCGTGCTCCCCGGAGTGGA
GGCGGCCGAGCGCGCCGGGGTGCCCGCCTTCCTGGAGACCTCCGCGCCCCGCAACCTCCCCTTCTACGAG
CGGCTCGGCTTCACCGTCACCGCCGACGTCGAGGTGCCCGAAGGACCGCGCACCTGGTGCATGACCCGCA
AGCCCGGTGCCTGAAAACCCGCTGATCAGCAAAGTCGACAATCAACCTCTGGATTACAAAATTTGTGAAA
GATTGACTGGTATTCTTAACTATGTTGCTCCTTTTACGCTATGTGGATACGCTGCTTTAATGCCTTTGTA
TCATGCTATTGCTTCCCGTATGGCTTTCATTTTCTCCTCCTTGTATAAATCCTGGTTGCTGTCTCTTTAT
GAGGAGTTGTGGCCCGTTGTCAGGCAACGTGGCGTGGTGTGCACTGTGTTTGCTGACGCAACCCCCACTG
GTTGGGGCATTGCCACCACCTGTCAGCTCCTTTCCGGGACTTTCGCTTTCCCCCTCCCTATTGCCACGGC
GGAACTCATCGCCGCCTGCCTTGCCCGCTGCTGGACAGGGGCTCGGCTGTTGGGCACTGACAATTCCGTG
GTGTTGTCGGGGAAATCATCGTCCTTTCCTTGGCTGCTCGCCTGTGTTGCCACCTGGATTCTGCGCGGGA
CGTCCTTCTGCTACGTCCCTTCGGCCCTCAATCCAGCGGACCTTCCTTCCCGCGGCCTGCTGCCGGCTCT
GCGGCCTCTTCCGCGTCTTCGCCTTCGCCCTCAGACGAGTCGGATCTCCCTTTGGGCCGCCTCCCCGCGT
CGACTTTAAGACCAATGACTTACAAGGCAGCTGTAGATCTTAGCCACTTTTTAAAAGAAAAGGGGGGACT
GGAAGGGCTAATTCACTCCCAACGAAGACAAGATCTGCTTTTTGCTTGTACTGGGTCTCTCTGGTTAGAC
CAGATCTGAGCCTGGGAGCTCTCTGGCTAACTAGGGAACCCACTGCTTAAGCCTCAATAAAGCTTGCCTT
GAGTGCTTCAAGTAGTGTGTGCCCGTCTGTTGTGTGACTCTGGTAACTAGAGATCCCTCAGACCCTTTTA
GTCAGTGTGGAAAATCTCTAGCAGTACGTATAGTAGTTCATGTCATCTTATTATTCAGTATTTATAACTT
GCAAAGAAATGAATATCAGAGAGTGAGAGGAACTTGTTTATTGCAGCTTATAATGGTTACAAATAAAGCA
ATAGCATCACAAATTTCACAAATAAAGCATTTTTTTCACTGCATTCTAGTTGTGGTTTGTCCAAACTCAT
CAATGTATCTTATCATGTCTGGCTCTAGCTATCCCGCCCCTAACTCCGCCCATCCCGCCCCTAACTCCGC
CCAGTTCCGCCCATTCTCCGCCCCATGGCTGACTAATTTTTTTTATTTATGCAGAGGCCGAGGCCGCCTC
GGCCTCTGAGCTATTCCAGAAGTAGTGAGGAGGCTTTTTTGGAGGCCTAGGGACGTACCCAATTCGCCCT
ATAGTGAGTCGTATTACGCGCGCTCACTGGCCGTCGTTTTACACTCACTGCCCGCTTTCCAGTCGGGAAA
CCTGTCGTGCCAGCTGCATTAATGAATCGGCCAACGCGCGGGAAGAGGCGGTTTGCGTATTGGGCGCTCT
TCCGCTTCCTCGCTCACTGACTCGCTGCGCTCGGTCGTTCGGCTGCGGCGAGCGGTATCAGCTCACTCAA
AGGCGGTAATACGGTTATCCACAGAATCAGGGGATAACGCAGGAAAGAACATGTGAGCAAAAGGCCAGCA
AAAGGCCAGGAACCGTAAAAAGGCCGCGTTGCTGGCGTTTTTCCATAGGCTCCGCCCCCCTGACGAGCAT
CACAAAAATCGACGCTCAAGTCAGAGGTGGCGAAACCCGACAGGACTATAAAGATACCAGGCGTTTCCCC
CTGGAAGCTCCCTCGTGCGCTCTCCTGTTCCGACCCTGCCGCTTACCGGATACCTGTCCGCCTTTCTCCC
TTCGGGAAGCGTGGCGCTTTCTCATAGCTCACGCTGTAGGTATCTCAGTTCGGTGTAGGTCGTTCGCTCC
AAGCTGGGCTGTGTGCACGAACCCCCCGTTCAGCCCGACCGCTGCGCCTTATCCGGTAACTATCGTCTTG
AGTCCAACCCGGTAAGACACGACTTATCGCCACTGGCAGCAGCCACTGGTAACAGGATTAGCAGAGCGAG
GTATGTAGGCGGTGCTACAGAGTTCTTGAAGTGGTGGCCTAACTACGGCTACACTAGAAGAACAGTATTT
GGTATCTGCGCTCTGCTGAAGCCAGTTACCTTCGGAAAAAGAGTTGGTAGCTCTTGATCCGGCAAACAAA
CCACCGCTGGTAGCGGTGGTTTTTTTGTTTGCAAGCAGCAGATTACGCGCAGAAAAAAAGGATCTCAAGA
AGATCCTTTGATCTTTTCTACGGGGTCTGACACTCAGTGGAACGAAAACTCACGTTAAGGGATTTTGGTC
ATGAGATTATCAAAAAGGATCTTCACCTAGATCCTTTTAAATTAAAAATGAAGTTTTAAATCAATCTAAA
GTATATATGAGTAAACTTGGTCTGACAGTTACCAATGCTTAATCAGTGAGGCACCTATCTCAGCGATCTG
TCTATTTCGTTCATCCATAGTTGCCTGACTCCCCGTCGTGTAGATAACTACGATACGGGAGGGCTTACCA
TCTGGCCCCAGTGCTGCAATGATACCGCGAGACCCACGCTCACCGGCTCCAGATTTATCAGCAATAAACC
AGCCAGCCGGAAGGGCCGAGCGCAGAAGTGGTCCTGCAACTTTATCCGCCTCCATCCAGTCTATTAATTG
TTGCCGGGAAGCTAGAGTAAGTAGTTCGCCAGTTAATAGTTTGCGCAACGTTGTTGCCATTGCTACAGGC
ATCGTGGTGTCACGCTCGTCGTTTGGTATGGCTTCATTCAGCTCCGGTTCCCAACGATCAAGGCGAGTTA
CATGATCCCCCATGTTGTGCAAAAAAGCGGTTAGCTCCTTCGGTCCTCCGATCGTTGTCAGAAGTAAGTT
GGCCGCAGTGTTATCACTCATGGTTATGGCAGCACTGCATAATTCTCTTACTGTCATGCCATCCGTAAGA
TGCTTTTCTGTGACTGGTGAGTACTCAACCAAGTCATTCTGAGAATAGTGTATGCGGCGACCGAGTTGCT
CTTGCCCGGCGTCAATACGGGATAATACCGCGCCACATAGCAGAACTTTAAAAGTGCTCATCATTGGAAA
ACGTTCTTCGGGGCGAAAACTCTCAAGGATCTTACCGCTGTTGAGATCCAGTTCGATGTAACCCACTCGT
GCACCCAACTGATCTTCAGCATCTTTTACTTTCACCAGCGTTTCTGGGTGAGCAAAAACAGGAAGGCAAA
ATGCCGCAAAAAAGGGAATAAGGGCGACACGGAAATGTTGAATACTCATACTCTTCCTTTTTCAATATTA
TTGAAGCATTTATCAGGGTTATTGTCTCATGAGCGGATACATATTTGAATGTATTTAGAAAAATAAACAA
ATAGGGGTTCCGCGCACATTTCCCCGAAAAGTGCCACCTGACGTCGACGGATCGGGAGATCGATCTCCCG
ATCCCCTAGGGTCGACTCTCAGTACAATCTGCTCTGATGCCGCTCGACTCTGGCTCTATCGAATCTCCGT
CGTTTCGAGCTTACGCGAACAGCCGTGGCGCTCATTTGCTCGTCGGGCATCGAATCTCGTCAGCTATCGT
CAGCTTACCTTTTTGGCAGCGATCGCGGCTCCCGACATCTTGGACCATTAGCTCCACAGGTATCTTCTTC
CCTCTAGTGGTCATAACAGCAGCTTCAGCTACCTCTCAATTCAAAAAACCCCTCAAGACCCGTTTAGAGG
CCCCAAGGGGTTATGCTATCAATCGTTGCGTTACACACACAAAAAACCAACACACATCCATCTTCGATGG
ATAGCGATTTTATTATCTAACTGCTGATCGAGTGTAGCCAGATCTCGTGA
Features (pLannotate 1.2.2; 19 found; start..end, strand, type, name):
      1..1179    +  promoter       EF-1α promoter: strong constitutive promoter for human elongation factor EF-1α
   1250..4546    +  CDS            Cas9 (fragment): Cas9 (Csn1) endonuclease from the Streptococcus pyogenes Type II CRISPR/Cas system generates RNA-guided double strand breaks in DNA
   5589..6051    +  misc_feature   IRES: internal ribosome entry site (IRES) of the encephalomyocarditis virus (EMCV)
   6065..6664    +  CDS            PuroR: puromycin N-acetyltransferase; pac from Streptomyces alboniger; confers resistance to puromycin
   6690..7278    +  misc_feature   WPRE: woodchuck hepatitis virus posttranscriptional regulatory element
   7329..7348    +  misc_feature   cPPT/CTS (fragment): central polypurine tract and central termination sequence of HIV-1
   7350..7583    +  LTR            3' LTR (ΔU3): self-inactivating 3' long terminal repeat (LTR) from HIV-1
   7661..7782    +  polyA_signal   SV40 poly(A) signal: SV40 polyadenylation signal
   7822..7957    +  rep_origin     SV40 ori: SV40 origin of replication
   7978..7996    -  promoter       T7 promoter: promoter for bacteriophage T7 RNA polymerase
   8004..8023    +  CDS            lacZα (fragment): LacZα fragment of β-galactosidase; lacZ fragment
   8025..8117    -  CDS            lacI (fragment): lac repressor; lacI; The lac repressor binds to the lac operator to inhibit transcription in E. coli. This inhibition can be relieved by adding lactose or isopropyl-β-D-thiogalactopyranoside (IPTG).
   8300..8888    -  rep_origin     ori: high-copy-number ColE1/pMB1/pBR322/pUC origin of replication
   9059..9919    -  CDS            AmpR: β-lactamase; bla; confers resistance to ampicillin, carbenicillin, and related antibiotics
   9920..10024   -  promoter       AmpR promoter: bla
  10095..10123   -  misc_feature   bom (fragment): basis of mobility region from pBR322
  10256..10327   +  misc_feature   5' β-globin insulator: insulator upstream of the human β-globin locus (Farrell et al., 2002)
  10332..10378   -  terminator     T7 terminator: transcription terminator for bacteriophage T7 RNA polymerase
  10396..10444   -  polyA_signal   poly(A) signal: synthetic polyadenylation signal
