[The description below was written by a language model from this plasmid's Addgene catalogue record and pLannotate feature annotations shown in this document.]
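Description:
iSM_PPL2-IP is a mammalian expression plasmid for an engineered Cas9 variant, built on the pEF1a-IP backbone and totalling about 10.5 kb. In bacteria it is maintained as a high-copy plasmid through a ColE1/pUC-type origin, with selection by ampicillin resistance (β-lactamase under its own promoter). The insert, introduced by Gibson cloning, is iSM_PPL2, a synthetic nuclease described as iSpyMac carrying PAM-interacting domain (PID) loop 2 of Spy-Cas9. Five amino acids of the Smac-Cas9 PL2 loop have been replaced with sixteen amino acids from the corresponding Spy-Cas9 loop. The automated annotation recognises only the first portion of the open reading frame as a Streptococcus pyogenes Cas9 fragment. The stretch of about 1 kb between that fragment and the IRES is unannotated, which is consistent with a chimeric protein whose C-terminal PAM-interacting region derives from a different Cas9 orthologue.

Expression is driven by the strong constitutive human EF-1α promoter. Downstream of the nuclease coding sequence, an EMCV IRES links translation of puromycin N-acetyltransferase to the same transcript, so puromycin selection enriches for cells that express the Cas9 variant. A WPRE follows to enhance transcript stability and expression, and an SV40 polyadenylation signal lies further downstream. The backbone retains lentiviral remnants (a cPPT/CTS fragment and a self-inactivating ΔU3 3' LTR), but no 5' LTR or packaging signal is annotated, so the record supports use by transfection rather than as a packaged viral vector. An SV40 origin, a β-globin insulator fragment and assorted small backbone remnants are also present. No guide RNA cassette is annotated, so a guide would have to be supplied separately. The associated work concerns how PID motifs affect Cas9 activity and PAM recognition.
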