Addgene plasmid #235989: iSM_PPL2-IP
Purpose: Expresses iSM_PPL2 in mammalian cells
Depositing lab: Tobias Cantz. Depositing organization: Medizinische Hochschule Hannover. Publication: PAM-interacting domain turn-helix 51 motifs can improve Cas9-SpRY activity. Eggenschwiler R, Hoffmann T, Dmytrenko O, Opitz M, Ackel-Zakour M, Wang P, McCallan SA, Fraguas-Eggenschwiler M, Niemann H, Patronov A, Beisel CL, Cantz T. Nucleic Acids Res. 2025 Aug 11;53(15):gkaf782. doi: 10.1093/nar/gkaf782. PubMed 40808297.
Backbone
  Vector backbone: pEF1a-IP
  Backbone size w/o insert (bp): 6278
  Vector type: Mammalian Expression, CRISPR
  Selectable markers: Puromycin
Growth in bacteria
  Bacterial resistance: Ampicillin, 100 μg/mL
  Growth temperature: 37°C
  Growth strain: DH5alpha
  Copy number: High Copy
Gene/Insert
  Gene/Insert name: iSM_PPL2 (alt name: iSpyMac with Spy-Cas9 PID loop 2)
  Species: Synthetic
  Mutation: replacement of 5 amino acids of Smac-Cas9 PL2 with 16 amino acids from Spy-Cas9 PL2
  Promoter: EF-1a
  Cloning method: Gibson Cloning
  Sequencing primers: 5′ CGGCTTCATCAAGAGACAG
Terms and licenses: Academic/Nonprofit Terms; Industry Terms: Not Available to Industry
How to cite: iSM_PPL2-IP was a gift from Tobias Cantz (Addgene plasmid # 235989 ; http://n2t.net/addgene:235989 ; RRID:Addgene_235989)
